>Addgene plasmid #54077 | mEmerald EFHC2-N-18 | addgene partial sequence | sequence record 93022 | EGFP-N 5'-CGTCGCCGTCCAGCTCGACCAG-3'
CTTGCTCACCATGGTGGCGACCGGTGGATCCGCGCTACCACTGGCTGCGCTTGCTCCACCGCTGCTTTCC
TCCTCTAAGCCAAACGCGTCCTTCAAAAAGGTCCAGTAGTCAATGTATTTCGCAGGAATAGGTGATGGCA
TACCAAGCCAAACATCTTCACATCTCTCTTTAAGGTATGATGCTGGTTGCAATTCAGGCACTGGATTCTT
TCTCCAGTTCAGGGCAGAGAAAAATGACTTATAATCTATTTGTTTTTCACTGTCTTCAAACCTTGACAAT
AAGGATTCTAGAAGATCATCACTCAAAGGTAATCTGGAGGATTTGCACAGCCTTTTAATGTCTTTGGTGG
GTAATACATTTTTTTTTTCTCGATCTTCATACACACAGGAATAAATGAAAGTGTCGAAATTCTCAAACAT
ATTTTTCTTGAACTTTTCGTGGGCCAGTGCGATTAAGAAATCCATATCTGAACATGTGCCCTCAGGCACA
CGGTAGTGACGTGCAATGGTTACAAATTCTTGCTCTGCAAGGTTTCCAACAGTCAAAGACATCAATATGT
CTCTGAATGTATTATAATCCACCATATTTGTGTGCTTAGAGTCAGCAGCTTTAAATACCTGCTTGAGCTC
TCTGGATTTTCCTTCTTCTTGCTTCAGCTTTTGTAGGGCAAGTTTGAGGTTACTGAAAGGATACTTATCT
GTATTCTGCTCCATGTAGTTTAAGGTATACTCATCAGCATTGAGCAAACGAAATAGGTAACCATTCACAT
TCACCGTGACTCCAATGTACAGCTCCTCGGCCTTGATATAT
