[The description below was written by a language model from this plasmid's Addgene catalogue record.]
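Description:
mEmerald EFHC2-N-18 is a mammalian expression plasmid built on the mEmerald-N1 backbone (about 4.75 kb without the insert), designed to express human EFHC2 as a fluorescent fusion protein. The insert is the human EFHC2 gene, which encodes an EF-hand domain (C-terminal) containing protein and is also known as MRX74. Transcription is driven by the CMV promoter, a strong constitutive viral promoter widely used for transient expression in cultured mammalian cells. In the N1 arrangement the gene of interest sits upstream of the fluorescent protein, so mEmerald is fused to the C terminus of EFHC2. The "18" in the name probably refers to the linker length between the two partners, but the record does not state this. The use of an SV40 polyA reverse sequencing primer suggests an SV40 polyadenylation signal downstream of the fusion, although no feature table is provided to confirm the layout.

The plasmid is maintained at high copy number in E. coli under kanamycin selection, and it carries a neomycin resistance marker that allows G418 selection of stably transfected mammalian cells. mEmerald is a bright green GFP variant, recorded here with excitation at 487 nm and emission at 509 nm, which suits standard green filter sets. The stated purpose is localization: the construct belongs to a collection of fluorescent protein fusions used as imaging markers, here to visualize the distribution of an EF-hand domain protein in cells by fluorescence microscopy. The cloning method is listed as unknown, and the record does not give the origin of replication or the exact insert boundaries.
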