Addgene plasmid #54077: mEmerald EFHC2-N-18
Purpose: Localization: EF-Hand Domain , Excitation: 487, Emission: 509
Depositing lab: Michael Davidson. Depositing organization: Florida State University, Tallahassee.
Backbone
  Vector backbone: mEmerald-N1
  Backbone size w/o insert (bp): 4750
  Vector type: Mammalian Expression
  Selectable markers: Neomycin (select with G418)
Growth in bacteria
  Bacterial resistance: Kanamycin, 50 μg/mL
  Growth temperature: 37°C
  Growth strain: DH5alpha
  Copy number: High Copy
Gene/Insert
  Gene/Insert name: EFHC2 (alt names: EF-hand domain (C-terminal); NM_025184.3)
  Species: H. sapiens (human)
  Entrez Gene: EFHC2 (a.k.a. MRX74, dJ1158H2.1)
  Promoter: CMV
  Tag / fusion protein: mEmerald (C terminal on backbone)
  Cloning method: Unknown
  Sequencing primers: 5′ CMV-F; 3′ SV40pA-R
Terms and licenses: Academic/Nonprofit Terms; Industry Terms
Depositor comments: EF-hand domain (C-terminal). Excitation = 487; Emission = 509. Localization data: EF-Hand Domain
How to cite: mEmerald EFHC2-N-18 was a gift from Michael Davidson (Addgene plasmid # 54077 ; http://n2t.net/addgene:54077 ; RRID:Addgene_54077)
